Addgene plasmid #68529: DBP-RII-bio
Purpose: Expresses full-length P. vivax DBP-RII ectodomain in mammalian cells. C-terminal rat Cd4d3+4 tag, biotinylation sequence
Depositing lab: Julian Rayner & Gavin Wright. Depositing organization: Wellcome Sanger Institute. Publication: A Library of Plasmodium vivax Recombinant Merozoite Proteins Reveals New Vaccine Candidates and Protein-Protein Interactions. Hostetler JB, Sharma S, Bartholdson SJ, Wright GJ, Fairhurst RM, Rayner JC. PLoS Negl Trop Dis. 2015 Dec 23;9(12):e0004264. doi: 10.1371/journal.pntd.0004264. eCollection 2015 Dec. PubMed 26701602.
Backbone
  Vector backbone: pTT3
  Backbone manufacturer: Yves Durocher, NRC
  Backbone size w/o insert (bp): 6654
  Vector type: Mammalian Expression
Growth in bacteria
  Bacterial resistance: Ampicillin, 100 μg/mL
  Growth temperature: 37°C
  Growth strain: DH5alpha
  Copy number: High Copy
Gene/Insert
  Gene/Insert name: DBP-RII
  Mutation: All NXT/S sites mutated to NXA, where X is any amino acid except Proline
  Promoter: CMV
  Tag / fusion protein: rat CD4 d3+4, enzymatic biotinylation sequence (C terminal on backbone)
  Cloning method: Restriction Enzyme; 5′ cloning site NotI (not destroyed); 3′ cloning site AscI (not destroyed)
  Sequencing primers: 5′ pMT2-F; 3′ rb_glob_PA_term-R
Terms and licenses: Academic/Nonprofit Terms; Industry Terms: Not Available to Industry
How to cite: DBP-RII-bio was a gift from Julian Rayner & Gavin Wright (Addgene plasmid # 68529 ; http://n2t.net/addgene:68529 ; RRID:Addgene_68529)
