[The description below was written by a language model from this plasmid's Addgene catalogue record.]
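Description:
DBP-RII-bio is a mammalian expression plasmid built on the pTT3 backbone (listed as 6654 bp without insert), a vector designed for transient protein production in cultured mammalian cells. In bacteria it is maintained as a high-copy plasmid under ampicillin selection. No feature table accompanies the record, so the origins of replication and any other backbone elements are not itemised. The name of the 3′ sequencing primer does suggest that a rabbit globin polyadenylation/terminator region lies downstream of the insert.

The payload is region II of the Plasmodium vivax Duffy binding protein (DBP-RII), described in the record as the full-length ectodomain, transcribed from a CMV promoter. The insert sits between NotI and AscI sites, both preserved, so the antigen can be exchanged as a cassette. All potential N-linked glycosylation sequons (NXT/S) have been changed to NXA. This prevents mammalian cells from adding glycans at these sites, presumably so the recombinant product better resembles the native parasite protein.

The backbone supplies a C-terminal fusion of rat CD4 domains 3 and 4 followed by an enzymatic biotinylation sequence. The CD4 domains serve as a common tag across proteins made in this format. The biotinylation peptide allows site-specific addition of a single biotin, so the protein can be captured in an oriented way on streptavidin-coated surfaces.

The plasmid belongs to a library of recombinant P. vivax merozoite proteins. That library was made to assess vaccine candidates and to screen for protein–protein interactions, with biotinylated proteins such as this one suited to immobilisation in binding or antibody-reactivity assays.
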