>Addgene plasmid #68529 | DBP-RII-bio | addgene partial sequence | sequence record 124266 | pMT2-F 5'-TTGCCTTTCTCTCCACAGGT-3'
ATGGAGTTTCAGACCCAGGTACTCATGTCCCTGCTGCTCTGCATGTCTGGTGCGGCCGCCGACCACAAGA
AAACCATCAGCAGCGCCATCATCAACCACGCCTTTCTGCAGAACACCGTGATGAAGAACTGCAACTACAA
GCGGAAGCGGCGGGAGAGAGACTGGGACTGCAACACCAAGAAAGACGTGTGCATCCCCGACAGACGCTAC
CAGCTGTGCATGAAGGAACTGACCAATCTGGTCAACAACGCCGACACCAACTTCCACCGGGACATCACCT
TCCGGAAGCTGTACCTGAAGCGGAAGCTGATCTACGATGCCGCCGTGGAGGGCGATCTGCTGCTGAAGCT
GAACAACTACCGGTACAACAAGGACTTCTGCAAGGACATCCGGTGGAGCCTGGGCGACTTCGGCGACATC
ATCATGGGCACCGATATGGAAGGCATCGGCTACAGCAAGGTGGTGGAGAACAACCTGCGGAGCATCTTCG
GCACCGACGAGAAGGCCCAGCAGCGGCGGAAGCAGTGGTGGAACGAGGCCAAGGCCCAGATCTGGACCGC
CATGATGTACAGCGTGAAGAAGCGGCTGAAGGGCAACTTCATCTGGATCTGCAAGCTGAACGTGGCCGTG
AACATCGAGCCCCAGATCTACCGGTGGATTCGGGAGTGGGGCAGAGACTACGTGTCCGAGCTGCCCACCG
AGGTGCAGAAACTGAAAGAGAAGTGCGACGGCAAGATCAACTATGCCGACAAGAAAGTGTGCAAGGTGCC
CCCCTGCCAGAACGCCTGCAAGAGCTACGACCAGTGGATCACCCGGAAGAAAAACCAGTGGGACGTGCTG
AGCAACAAGTTCATCTCCGTGAAGAACGCCGAGAAGGTGCAGACCGCCGGCATCGTGACCCCCTACGATA
TCCTGAAGCAGGAACTGGACGAGTTCAACGAGGTGGCCTTCGAGAACGAGATCAACAAGCGGGACGGCGC
CTACATCGAGCTGTGCGTGTGCAGCGT
