>Addgene plasmid #68529 | DBP-RII-bio | addgene partial sequence | sequence record 124267 | rb_glob_PA_term-R 5'-CCCATATGTCCTTCCGAGTG-3'
ACTATTGCAATGAAAATAAATTTCCTTTATTAGCCAGAGGTCGAGGTCGGGGGATCCTTAATTAATCACG
TGTCTAGACTTAACGATGATTCCACACCATTTTCTGTGCATCCAGAATATGATGCAGTGATCCGGAATTC
AACCCTTTGGATAAAACCTGGATCTTGGAGTCCATCTTGACCTCTTCACCTTCACTCAGTAGACATTGCC
ACACCCCTGCTTCAGGGGCCTGCACTTGAATCACTTTCTCCTGCCTGGAGACCCTGGCCTCCTGATTCTC
CTGCTTCAAGATCAGTCTCATCTTGGGTGAGGTGGGTCCCATCACCTCACAGGTCAAAGTGTTGCTGTCG
GGCTGAGTCACTTTCATCACCACCAGGTTCACTTCCTGATACAGTATCCCTCTGTCCAGAGTCAGGGTCA
GGTTGCCAGAACCAGCAAACTGAAGGGAGACCTGGGGTATCTGAAGGGTGAGTGGGAGCGTTTCGGACAG
CTGGAACTTGGGGTTGCTAGTAGACTTCTGCACAGACACCTTTTGGTTCTTTAGGGAGAAGGTGATCCAG
GACTGGGAAGAAGGAGCCTTCTCTGCCTTCCATCTCAACTCTCCCTGCAGGCTTTCCTCTCCAAGGTTGA
GTGGGAAGGAGAACTCCGCTGACTCCCCCTCACTCTTATAGGCCGTGATGGAGGTCGACGGCGCGCCGGT
GACCACTTCCTGGGTGTTTTTCTTGGCTTCCTCCACGCTGCACACGCACAGCTCGATGTAGGCGCCGTCC
CGCTTGTTGATCTCGTTCTCGAAGGCCACCTCGTTGAACTCGTCCAGTTCCTGCTTCAGGATATCGTAGG
GGGTCACGATGCCGGCGGTCTGCACCTTCTCGGCGTTCTTCACGGAGATGAACTTGTTGCTCAGCACGTC
CCACTGGTTTTTCTTCCGGGGTGATCCACTGGTCGTAGCTCTTGCAGGCGTTCTGGCAGGGGGGCACCTT
GCACACTTTCTTGTCGGCATAGTTGATCT
